>Addgene plasmid #34571 | pGL3-mArg1 promoter/enhancer -31/-3810 | addgene full sequence | sequence record 181340 | Addgene NGS Result
GCAAAAGGCCAGGAACCGTAAAAAGGCCGCGTTGCTGGCGTTTTTCCATAGGCTCCGCCCCCCTGACGAG
CATCACAAAAATCGACGCTCAAGTCAGAGGTGGCGAAACCCGACAGGACTATAAAGATACCAGGCGTTTC
CCCCTGGAAGCTCCCTCGTGCGCTCTCCTGTTCCGACCCTGCCGCTTACCGGATACCTGTCCGCCTTTCT
CCCTTCGGGAAGCGTGGCGCTTTCTCATAGCTCACGCTGTAGGTATCTCAGTTCGGTGTAGGTCGTTCGC
TCCAAGCTGGGCTGTGTGCACGAACCCCCCGTTCAGCCCGACCGCTGCGCCTTATCCGGTAACTATCGTC
TTGAGTCCAACCCGGTAAGACACGACTTATCGCCACTGGCAGCAGCCACTGGTAACAGGATTAGCAGAGC
GAGGTATGTAGGCGGTGCTACAGAGTTCTTGAAGTGGTGGCCTAACTACGGCTACACTAGAAGAACAGTA
TTTGGTATCTGCGCTCTGCTGAAGCCAGTTACCTTCGGAAAAAGAGTTGGTAGCTCTTGATCCGGCAAAC
AAACCACCGCTGGTAGCGGTGGTTTTTTTGTTTGCAAGCAGCAGATTACGCGCAGAAAAAAAGGATCTCA
AGAAGATCCTTTGATCTTTTCTACGGGGTCTGACGCTCAGTGGAACGAAAACTCACGTTAAGGGATTTTG
GTCATGAGATTATCAAAAAGGATCTTCACCTAGATCCTTTTAAATTAAAAATGAAGTTTTAAATCAATCT
AAAGTATATATGAGTAAACTTGGTCTGACAGTTACCAATGCTTAATCAGTGAGGCACCTATCTCAGCGAT
CTGTCTATTTCGTTCATCCATAGTTGCCTGACTCCCCGTCGTGTAGATAACTACGATACGGGAGGGCTTA
CCATCTGGCCCCAGTGCTGCAATGATACCGCGAGACCCACGCTCACCGGCTCCAGATTTATCAGCAATAA
ACCAGCCAGCCGGAAGGGCCGAGCGCAGAAGTGGTCCTGCAACTTTATCCGCCTCCATCCAGTCTATTAA
TTGTTGCCGGGAAGCTAGAGTAAGTAGTTCGCCAGTTAATAGTTTGCGCAACGTTGTTGCCATTGCTACA
GGCATCGTGGTGTCACGCTCGTCGTTTGGTATGGCTTCATTCAGCTCCGGTTCCCAACGATCAAGGCGAG
TTACATGATCCCCCATGTTGTGCAAAAAAGCGGTTAGCTCCTTCGGTCCTCCGATCGTTGTCAGAAGTAA
GTTGGCCGCAGTGTTATCACTCATGGTTATGGCAGCACTGCATAATTCTCTTACTGTCATGCCATCCGTA
AGATGCTTTTCTGTGACTGGTGAGTACTCAACCAAGTCATTCTGAGAATAGTGTATGCGGCGACCGAGTT
GCTCTTGCCCGGCGTCAATACGGGATAATACCGCGCCACATAGCAGAACTTTAAAAGTGCTCATCATTGG
AAAACGTTCTTCGGGGCGAAAACTCTCAAGGATCTTACCGCTGTTGAGATCCAGTTCGATGTAACCCACT
CGTGCACCCAACTGATCTTCAGCATCTTTTACTTTCACCAGCGTTTCTGGGTGAGCAAAAACAGGAAGGC
AAAATGCCGCAAAAAAGGGAATAAGGGCGACACGGAAATGTTGAATACTCATACTCTTCCTTTTTCAATA
TTATTGAAGCATTTATCAGGGTTATTGTCTCATGAGCGGATACATATTTGAATGTATTTAGAAAAATAAA
CAAATAGGGGTTCCGCGCACATTTCCCCGAAAAGTGCCACCTG
[124 nt withheld, positions 1794-1917]
C
[91 nt withheld, positions 1919-2009]
A
[49 nt withheld, positions 2011-2059]
CCTTTGACGTTGGAGTCCACGTTCTTT
[37 nt withheld, positions 2087-2123]
ACCCTATCTCGGTCTATTCTTTTGATTTATAAGGGATTTTGCCGATTTCGGCCTATTGGTTAAAAAATGA
GCTGATTTAACAAAAATTTAACGCGAATTTTAACAAAATATTAACGCTTACAATTTGCCATTCGCCATTC
AGGCTGCGCAACTGTTGGGAAGGGCGATCGGTGCGGGCCTCTTCGCTATTACGCCAGCCCAAGCTACCAT
GATAAGTAAGTAATATTAAGGTACGGGAGGTACTTGGAGCGGCCGCAATAAAATATCTTTATTTTCATTA
CATCTGTGTGTTGGTTTTTTGTGTGAATCGATAGTACTAACATACGCTCTCCATCAAAACAAAACGAAAC
AAAACAAACTAGCAAAATAGGCTGTCCCCAGTGCAAGTGCAGGTGCCAGAACATTTCTCTATCGATAGGT
ACCGAGCTCTTACGCGTAGATTGCCAGGAATATACCAGACACTGGAGCTAGGTAAAGGCCTCCTGTACAC
CCATACAAGGAGCGCTTCTCTGCCTTCAAATATCAACAAGTTTTAAATCCCCAGTGTGTAGTACAGAGCA
GGCTGGGTGGATTTGAGGTCTGTGTTCTTAGGAATTGAACCTTTAAAGCGCAGTATACATTCTCTACGCT
AAGGAAAGACTTGGGCTGGGAAAAGTGGGCTCTGCCAAGACTCAGGCCGATGACCTCGTCCCCTCCAGAG
CAGTGGGTCTCAAGCTTCCTAACTCTCCAACCTTTTAATACAGTTCTTATGTTGCAGTGGCCCCAATCAT
CAAATTGTTTTGTTGTTACAGCATAACTATAATTTTCCTAGTTATAAAGCATACTGTAAACAACTGTGTT
TTCTGATGGTTTTAGGGTAACCGCTGTGAAAGGATCTATCAGCCCCAAAAGGAATTGGGATCCACAGGTT
AAGAACCAGTGCCTTAGATGTTCTGAGGCCACAGCTTTGGAGATTGAAAAGACAGTCCTTTGTGAAGACT
AGAATCTTAGGCCAAGGTGCTTGCTGCCAAGCCTGACACCCCAGTCTGACTCTCAGAACCCATACAGCAA
GGAGAACCTCCTCAGGGCCATGGTATGTGTTTCCCAACACGGACACACACACAATCACACAGAGTAAAGG
GTTTTTTAATTAAGCAAGAAATACAGTTTACACATATGTCTGCATAAGGTCACGGAGGGTGGTAGCCGAC
GAGAGACCAGCTCATCTTCAATAAGGAAGTCAGAGAGCAGAAGGCTTTGTCAGCAGGGCAAGACTATACT
TTGTTAGGAAGTGAGGCATTGTTCAGACTTCCTTATGCTTTCTTATGAACAGGCTGTATTAGCCAACAGT
CCTGTCTGTACGTGAGTTGTGCCACTTTGGGTTGAGGGTGCTGGGCTAACACAGATCTTAGTTAAGCATT
TCCTTGTCCTTTGATTCCTCAATGACCCAGAACAGGCAAACAATACGATACTTATGTTTGATGAATTAGA
TGACTGCATCTACAACTGAACTTGTGCACTGAGTTCTGGATGGTCGCCTGAAGGAGAACGCAGGGAGGCA
GGCGATACTTTAATAGGACTGACTGTGAGGGTAAATCGGTGTCATACATGGAACCGTCGTGTGTATGGAG
ATACCCAGAACAATAAAGACCCAAGAAAAACAGATAGTCAAGAAATCATGAGTTTTACTTAATCAGGGCG
TTTTGATCAGTCAGTCCAATGATGCCAATGATGAAAAGTCACCCTCAAACTGCCCGAGGGAAGACTTTCA
GGAAAAGCCCTGGTGATAAAGTTTAACAGCAAATACCTATGAATGAATGTATAAAGCTAGTAACGGCCGT
AGCACTGTTTTCAAAACGTAGTCACCGGCTCACTCTACATTTGCGAGACCCCGACAGAAGTAAATGTAAG
GTCAAGCGATTTTGAAAAAGAGGAGCACCAGTTCCTTTCCTGCAGCTCTAACGTCCTACCAATGGGGCTG
CATGGACTGGTGCAGCCACAGGTGATGAGCCCAGAGCATAGAGGAAACTGGAAGATGGAGCAGCGTATCG
TTTATAACAGCAACTTGGCATCTGATGGAGATAGCTCAGTGGTAACGTGGGGAGTCTGTCCATTTGGTGC
TGGTGGGGAAACTGGGAGAGACAAAGGGGAAATGGAGGATTTAAACAAAATACAAAAAAAAAAAATGGAC
GCAACAGTCAGCAATCACTGTGAATAGCAAATTCTTCATGCATCCAAGACTTAAGCCCAGCATCTTTCAG
GCAGGAAAACAATCTACCCCTGAATGGCATTTTTCTTCTTTTCTTTTTACCTTTGGGGCAGGTTCTGTGT
TGACCTTTGAACTAACCCTATAACCCCAGCAGGTGTTGAACCTATAATCCCCCTGCCTCATCCTCTCAAA
TAGCTGGAATTTGTGGGCCAGCACCAAGAGGCCCAAAGAAAGAGAAAGTTTAAATTAAATAGAAGAAAAT
GTAGAGGTATTGATAGGTGGTGGTATCACACACCTTTAATCCCAGCACTCAGGAGGCAGTGACAGATTGC
TATCTGTGAGTTCAAGGTTAGGCTGGTCTATAGGGCTAGTTCTAGGGTAGCCAGAGCCACACAAAGAAAA
CATGTCTCCAAAAAGCAAACAAAAATGTAGAGGTGCACATTTGGGATCTGGGAGCAGGTAAAACTTAAAT
TCCTAGCTAGCTTCAAATATATAGGAAAATTCTATCTTACATAAATCAATTTTTTAAAAAAATCTATAAC
CGTATATCAGAAAAACATAGTAAGATGAAAAATATATTTGAAAAGGAGGTACCAAAATGGTCCTGAGGGA
CTTTGGCTTCTTGATTTATTCATTCAATAAATGCAATACATTTATTCAGTCAATAAGTCAATGTTTATTT
TGTATTGAACGATTCTATGTACTGATGGTAGAGGGAACAGAATCTTTCTTGAGGTATTAAAATTCTGGGT
GCTTTTTGTCCTCACAAGGTTAAAGAAATTTACTTCTGACATGTGGGTTTTCTTTTTAAAATTATAATCA
TGTAACTTTGTAACTGGGAGAATACTTGGTTGTGTTTCTTCTAAATTAATACTTTTAAAAATATTTCTTT
AGTGTTGGGGGTGGCTTTACACAGGGACCGGACCACATCACCCACGTGGAGGTCAGAGATCAACTTGGAG
GAGTTGACTCTTTCCTTGCACCAAATGGGTTCTGCGGGTCAAACTCGGGTCATCGGGCTTGGTGTTACCG
GCTGGCCTCTCTCATCTGCCCTAGATCTCAGGGGGCCCTGCTGACACTCTGCTGGTGTGTAGATTAGAAT
CGCGGCAGCTCGGCGGGTGCAGAATGCCCATTGCTCCGTTTTGATTCTTCTGCAACCTGTATGTGACTAG
CAACCTCACCAAGCTGCAGTCTCTTCCTCGGCAAAACAGCATAAGAATGATTCTCAGTCTGAAGTTAGTT
TAAAGAGGAAACAGGAAACGAAAGAACATTAACTAGAATAGCACTTGGCACACGACAGACAACTCATATT
AGCTAGTTTGCTTTCCCTATCTTGGGATATCATGATTCCAAAAATGAGATTTTCCCGGAGACTGTATTTC
AAAAATAGAACTGCTTTGGGTTGTCAGGGAAATAAATGATGCCTTCCTGAAATAATAATAATAATAACAA
CAACAACAACAACAACAATATAAAACAAAAACCAGCCCCATGCTTTCCTAGACAGTGTAACCTGGTGACA
CATGAAATGTGTCTCACTTTCCCCAGAACTTGAAGCCTTGACTCAGGATGCTCAACAGGAGGGAAGTAAG
AGACACCACCCCCCACCCCCGCTTGCTGTTTTAGCCTCACCTTGCAAGTCCCCAGTGGACTTAAATCTTG
GAAAAGGTGAGCACCCTGCCCTGAGGTGCCCAGGCCGGAAGCCTAGCACTTCACATGAGGTTATGAAATC
ACACATAATTGTCAATTGTCTGAGGAGAGATTAATGTCATCCAGCTGGCTTTTTCAAAAGGGTGTGAACT
GGACGGATGAATAATGCTCAGAGGGAAGAATGGTAGTTCCTCTGATGGGGAGGTTCTGTTGACTCTGTCA
TTCTTCCATTCGGTGGGCGGAGCCAGTTGTTGGATAAACAGATCCAACCTGATTATAAGGGGGGAAAAAG
ATGTGCCCTCTGTCTTTTAGGGTTACGGCCGGTGGAGAGGAGCTGGACAGCCCGAGCACATGCAGCCTCG
AGATCTGCGATCTAAGTAAGCTTGGCATTCCGGTACTGTTGGTAAAGCCACCATGGAAGACGCCAAAAAC
ATAAAGAAAGGCCCGGCGCCATTCTATCCGCTGGAAGATGGAACCGCTGGAGAGCAACTGCATAAGGCTA
TGAAGAGATACGCCCTGGTTCCTGGAACAATTGCTTTTACAGATGCACATATCGAGGTGGACATCACTTA
CGCTGAGTACTTCGAAATGTCCGTTCGGTTGGCAGAAGCTATGAAACGATATGGGCTGAATACAAATCAC
AGAATCGTCGTATGCAGTGAAAACTCTCTTCAATTCTTTATGCCGGTGTTGGGCGCGTTATTTATCGGAG
TTGCAGTTGCGCCCGCGAACGACATTTATAATGAACGTGAATTGCTCAACAGTATGGGCATTTCGCAGCC
TACCGTGGTGTTCGTTTCCAAAAAGGGGTTGCAAAAAATTTTGAACGTGCAAAAAAAGCTCCCAATCATC
CAAAAAATTATTATCATGGATTCTAAAACGGATTACCAGGGATTTCAGTCGATGTACACGTTCGTCACAT
CTCATCTACCTCCCGGTTTTAATGAATACGATTTTGTGCCAGAGTCCTTCGATAGGGACAAGACAATTGC
ACTGATCATGAACTCCTCTGGATCTACTGGTCTGCCTAAAGGTGTCGCTCTGCCTCATAGAACTGCCTGC
GTGAGATTCTCGCATGCCAGAGATCCTATTTTTGGCAATCAAATCATTCCGGATACTGCGATTTTAAGTG
TTGTTCCATTCCATCACGGTTTTGGAATGTTTACTACACTCGGATATTTGATATGTGGATTTCGAGTCGT
CTTAATGTATAGATTTGAAGAAGAGCTGTTTCTGAGGAGCCTTCAGGATTACAAGATTCAAAGTGCGCTG
CTGGTGCCAACCCTATTCTCCTTCTTCGCCAAAAGCACTCTGATTGACAAATACGATTTATCTAATTTAC
ACGAAATTGCTTCTGGTGGCGCTCCCCTCTCTAAGGAAGTCGGGGAAGCGGTTGCCAAGAGGTTCCATCT
GCCAGGTATCAGGCAAGGATATGGGCTCACTGAGACTACATCAGCTATTCTGATTACACCCGAGGGGGAT
GATAAACCGGGCGCGGTCGGTAAAGTTGTTCCATTTTTTGAAGCGAAGGTTGTGGATCTGGATACCGGGA
AAACGCTGGGCGTTAATCAAAGAGGCGAACTGTGTGTGAGAGGTCCTATGATTATGTCCGGTTATGTAAA
CAATCCGGAAGCGACCAACGCCTTGATTGACAAGGATGGATGGCTACATTCTGGAGACATAGCTTACTGG
GACGAAGACGAACACTTCTTCATCGTTGACCGCCTGAAGTCTCTGATTAAGTACAAAGGCTATCAGGTGG
CTCCCGCTGAATTGGAATCCATCTTGCTCCAACACCCCAACATCTTCGACGCAGGTGTCGCAGGTCTTCC
CGACGATGACGCCGGTGAACTTCCCGCCGCCGTTGTTGTTTTGGAGCACGGAAAGACGATGACGGAAAAA
GAGATCGTGGATTACGTCGCCAGTCAAGTAACAACCGCGAAAAAGTTGCGCGGAGGAGTTGTGTTTGTGG
ACGAAGTACCGAAAGGTCTTACCGGAAAACTCGACGCAAGAAAAATCAGAGAGATCCTCATAAAGGCCAA
GAAGGGCGGAAAGATCGCCGTGTAATTCTAGAGTCGGGGCGGCCGGCCGCTTCGAGCAGACATGATAAGA
TACATTGATGAGTTTGGACAAACCACAACTAGAATGCAGTGAAAAAAATGCTTTATTTGTGAAATTTGTG
ATGCTATTGCTTTATTTGTAACCATTATAAGCTGCAATAAACAAGTTAACAACAACAATTGCATTCATTT
TATGTTTCAGGTTCAGGGGGAGGTGTGGGAGGTTTTTTAAAGCAAGTAAAACCTCTACAAATGTGGTAAA
ATCGATAAGGATCCGTCGACCGATGCCCTTGAGAGCCTTCAACCCAGTCAGCTCCTTCCGGTGGGCGCGG
GGCATGACTATCGTCGCCGCACTTATGACTGTCTTCTTTATCATGCAACTCGTAGGACAGGTGCCGGCAG
CGCTCTTCCGCTTCCTCGCTCACTGACTCGCTGCGCTCGGTCGTTCGGCTGCGGCGAGCGGTATCAGCTC
ACTCAAAGGCGGTAATACGGTTATCCACAGAATCAGGGGATAACGCAGGAAAGAACATGTGAGCAAAAGG
CCA
Features (pLannotate 1.2.2; 12 found; start..end, strand, type, name):
     43..631     -  rep_origin     ori: high-copy-number ColE1/pMB1/pBR322/pUC origin of replication
    802..1662    -  CDS            AmpR: β-lactamase; bla; confers resistance to ampicillin, carbenicillin, and related antibiotics
   1663..1767    -  promoter       AmpR promoter: bla
   1794..2222    +  rep_origin     f1 ori (sequence partly withheld): f1 bacteriophage origin of replication; arrow indicates direction of (+) strand synthesis
   2254..2321    -  CDS            lacZα (fragment): LacZα fragment of β-galactosidase; lacZ fragment
   2380..2428    +  polyA_signal   poly(A) signal: synthetic polyadenylation signal
   2442..2533    +  misc_feature   pause site: RNA polymerase II transcriptional pause signal from the human α2 globin gene
   6376..8028    +  CDS            luciferase: firefly luciferase; luc+; enhanced luc+ version of the luciferase gene
   8069..8190    -  polyA_signal   SV40 poly(A) signal: SV40 polyadenylation signal
   8213..8281    -  CDS            large T antigen (fragment): large T antigen from SV40 (simian virus 40)
   8297..8429    +  CDS            TcR (fragment): tetracycline efflux protein; tet; confers resistance to tetracycline
   8428..8561    -  rep_origin     RSF ori (fragment): Plasmids containing the RSF 1030 origin of replication can be propagated in E. coli cells that contain additional plasmids with compatible origins.
