[The description below was written by a language model from this plasmid's Addgene catalogue record and pLannotate feature annotations shown in this document.]
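Description:
pGL3-mArg1 promoter/enhancer -31/-3810 is a firefly luciferase reporter plasmid built on the promoterless pGL3-basic backbone, designed for transfection into mammalian cells to measure transcriptional activity of mouse arginase I (Arg1) regulatory DNA. It is propagated in E. coli through a high-copy ColE1/pUC-type origin and selected with ampicillin via the β-lactamase gene and its native promoter. An f1 phage origin is also present. The record notes that mouse Arg1 reporter constructs in this backbone are unstable during large-scale bacterial culture at the usual temperature and are maintained at a lower one.

The insert is a roughly 3.8 kb fragment of mouse Arg1 upstream sequence spanning positions -31 to -3810, cloned between MluI and XhoI sites. In the sequenced 8,566 nt record it corresponds to the unannotated stretch lying between the upstream insulating elements and the luc+ coding sequence. Because pGL3-basic supplies no eukaryotic promoter or enhancer of its own, luciferase expression depends on the cloned Arg1 promoter and enhancer sequences. A synthetic poly(A) signal and an RNA polymerase II transcriptional pause site sit upstream of the insert to suppress spurious read-through transcription from the backbone, and an SV40 late poly(A) signal follows luciferase to terminate and process the reporter transcript. The catalogue lists luciferase as a "fusion", but it functions as a transcriptional reporter rather than a protein tag. The short lacZα, large T antigen, TcR and RSF ori matches in the annotation are fragments, most likely non-functional backbone remnants.

The associated publication concerns enhancer-mediated control of macrophage-specific arginase I expression, so the construct is suited to reporter assays that map and test the Arg1 promoter and enhancer.
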