Addgene plasmid #34571: pGL3-mArg1 promoter/enhancer -31/-3810
Depositing lab: Peter Murray. Publication: Enhancer-mediated control of macrophage-specific arginase I expression. Pauleau AL, Rutschman R, Lang R, Pernis A, Watowich SS, Murray PJ. J Immunol. 2004 Jun 15;172(12):7565-73. PubMed 15187136.
Backbone
  Vector backbone: pGL3-basic
  Backbone manufacturer: Promega
  Backbone size w/o insert (bp): 4818
  Vector type: Luciferase
Growth in bacteria
  Bacterial resistance: Ampicillin, 100 μg/mL
  Growth temperature: 30°C
  Growth strain: MACH1
  Growth instructions: Mouse Arg1 reporter constructs cloned into the pGL3 backbone are UNSTABLE when grown at 37 degrees for large-scale preps. We recommend that plasmids be re-transformed and grown overnight at 30 degrees on Amp plates. The next day, scrape the entire plate into 100mL LB-Amp media and grow at 30 degrees (or room temp) for 4-6hr then perform conventional plasmid preps.
  Copy number: Unknown
Gene/Insert
  Gene/Insert name: Arg1 promoter/enhancer -31/-3810
  Species: M. musculus (mouse)
  Insert size (bp): 3779
  Entrez Gene: Arg1 (a.k.a. AI, Arg-1, PGIF)
  Tag / fusion protein: Firefly Luciferase (C terminal on backbone)
  Cloning method: Restriction Enzyme; 5′ cloning site MluI (unknown if destroyed); 3′ cloning site XhoI (unknown if destroyed)
  Sequencing primers: 5′ RVprimer3
Terms and licenses: Academic/Nonprofit Terms; Industry Terms: Not Available to Industry
How to cite: pGL3-mArg1 promoter/enhancer -31/-3810 was a gift from Peter Murray (Addgene plasmid # 34571 ; http://n2t.net/addgene:34571 ; RRID:Addgene_34571)
