>Addgene plasmid #34571 | pGL3-mArg1 promoter/enhancer -31/-3810 | addgene partial sequence | sequence record 42615 | RVprimer3 5'-CTAGCAAAATAGGCTGTCCC-3'
TTTCTCTATCGATAGGTACCGAGCTCTTACGCGTAGATTGCCAGGAATATACCAGACACTGGAGCTAGGT
AAAGGCCTCCTGTACACCCATACAAGGAGCGCTTCTCTGCCTTCAAATATCAACAAGTTTTAAATCCCCA
GTGTGTAGTACAGAGCAGGCTGGGTGGATTTGAGGTCTGTGTTCTTAGGAATTGAACCTTTAAAGCGCAG
TATACATTCTCTACGCTAAGGAAAGACTTGGGCTGGGAAAAGTGGGCTCTGCCAAGACTCAGGCCGATGA
CCTCGTCCCCTCCAGAGCAGTGGGTCTCAAGCTTCCTAACTCTCCAACCTTTTAATACAGTTCTTATGTT
GCAGTGGCCCCAATCATCAAATTGTTTTGTTGTTACAGCATAACTATAATTTTCCTAGTTATAAAGCATA
CTGTAAACAACTGTGTTTTCTGATGGTTTTAGGGTAACCGCTGTGAAAGGATCTATCAGCCCCAAAAGGA
ATTGGGATCCACAGGTTAAGAACCAGTGCCTTAGATGTTCTGAGGCCACAGCTTTGGAGATTGAAAAGAC
AGTCCTTTGTGAAGACTAGAATCTTAGGCCAAGGTGCTTGCTGCCAAGCCTGACACCCCAGTCTGACTCT
CAGAACCCATACAGCAAGGAGAACCTCCTCAGGGCCATGGTATGTGTTTCCCAACACGGACACACACACA
ATCACACAGAGTAAAGGGTTTTTTAATTAAGCAAGAAATACAGTTTACACATATGTCTGCATAAGGTCAC
GGAGGGTGGTAGCCGACGAGAGACCAGCTCATCTTCAATAAGGAAGTCAGA
