>Addgene plasmid #34571 | pGL3-mArg1 promoter/enhancer -31/-3810 | addgene partial sequence | sequence record 42617 | LucNrev 5'-CCTTATGCAGTTGCTCTCC-3'
GGCGTCTTCCATGGTGGCTTTACCAACAGTACCGGAATGCCAAGCTTACTTAGATCGCAGATCTCGAGGC
TGCATGTGCTCGGGCTGTCCAGCTCCTCTCCACCGGCCGTAACCCTAAAAGACAGAGGGCACATCTTTTT
CCCCCCTTATAATCAGGTTGGATCTGTTTATCCAACAACTGGCTCCGCCCACCGAATGGAAGAATGACAG
AGTCAACAGAACCTCCCCATCAGAGGAACTACCATTCTTCCCTCTGAGCATTATTCATCCGTCCAGTTCA
CACCCTTTTGAAAAAGCCAGCTGGATGACATTAATCTCTCCTCAGACAATTGACAATTATGTGTGATTTC
ATAACCTCATGTGAAGTGCTAGGCTTCCGGCCTGGGCACCTCAGGGCAGGGTGCTCACCTTTTCCAAGAT
TTAAGTCCACTGGGGACTTGCAAGGTGAGGCTAAAACAGCAAGCGGGGGTGGGGGGTGGTGTCTCTTACT
TCCCTCCTGTTGAGCATCCTGAGTCAAGGCTTCAAGTTCTGGGGAAAGTGAGACACATTTCATGTGTCAC
CAGGTTACACTGTCTAGGAAAGCATGGGGCTGGTTTTTGTTTTATATTGTTGTTGTTGTTGTTGTTGTTA
TTATTATTATTATTTCAGGAAGGCATCATTTATTTCCCTGACAACCCAAAGCAGTTCTATTTTTGAAATA
CAGTCTCCGGGAAAATCTC
